>Addgene plasmid #14394 | pAG425GPD-ccdB-Cerulean | depositor full sequence | sequence record 8057 | Author sequence
GACGAAAGGGCCTCGTGATACGCCTATTTTTATAGGTTAATGTCATGATAATAATGGTTTCTTAGTATGA
TCCAATATCAAAGGAAATGATAGCATTGAAGGATGAGACTAATCCAATTGAGGAGTGGCAGCATATAGAA
CAGCTAAAGGGTAGTGCTGAAGGAAGCATACGATACCCCGCATGGAATGGGATAATATCACAGGAGGTAC
TAGACTACCTTTCATCCTACATAAATAGACGCATATAAGTACGCATTTAAGCATAAACACGCACTATGCC
GTTCTTCTCATGTATATATATATACAGGCAACACGCAGATATAGGTGCGACGTGAACAGTGAGCTGTATG
TGCGCAGCTCGCGTTGCATTTTCGGAAGCGCTCGTTTTCGGAAACGCTTTGAAGTTCCTATTCCGAAGTT
CCTATTCTCTAGAAAGTATAGGAACTTCAGAGCGCTTTTGAAAACCAAAAGCGCTCTGAAGACGCACTTT
CAAAAAACCAAAAACGCACCGGACTGTAACGAGCTACTAAAATATTGCGAATACCGCTTCCACAAACATT
GCTCAAAAGTATCTCTTTGCTATATATCTCTGTGCTATATCCCTATATAACCTACCCATCCACCTTTCGC
TCCTTGAACTTGCATCTAAACTCGACCTCTACATTTTTTATGTTTATCTCTAGTATTACTCTTTAGACAA
AAAAATTGTAGTAAGAACTATTCATAGAGTGAATCGAAAACAATACGAAAATGTAAACATTTCCTATACG
TAGTATATAGAGACAAAATAGAAGAAACCGTTCATAATTTTCTGACCAATGAAGAATCATCAACGCTATC
ACTTTCTGTTCACAAAGTATGCGCAATCCACATCGGTATAGAATATAATCGGGGATGCCTTTATCTTGAA
AAAATGCACCCGCAGCTTCGCTAGTAATCAGTAAACGCGGGAAGTGGAGTCAGGCTTTTTTTATGGAAGA
GAAAATAGACACCAAAGTAGCCTTCTTCTAACCTTAACGGACCTACAGTGCAAAAAGTTATCAAGAGACT
GCATTATAGAGCGCACAAAGGAGAAAAAAAGTAATCTAAGATGCTTTGTTAGAAAAATAGCGCTCTCGGG
ATGCATTTTTGTAGAACAAAAAAGAAGTATAGATTCTTTGTTGGTAAAATAGCGCTCTCGCGTTGCATTT
CTGTTCTGTAAAAATGCAGCTCAGATTCTTTGTTTGAAAAATTAGCGCTCTCGCGTTGCATTTTTGTTTT
ACAAAAATGAAGCACAGATTCTTCGTTGGTAAAATAGCGCTTTCGCGTTGCATTTCTGTTCTGTAAAAAT
GCAGCTCAGATTCTTTGTTTGAAAAATTAGCGCTCTCGCGTTGCATTTTTGTTCTACAAAATGAAGCACA
GATGCTTCGTTCAGGTGGCACTTTTCGGGGAAATGTGCGCGGAACCCCTATTTGTTTATTTTTCTAAATA
CATTCAAATATGTATCCGCTCATGAGACAATAACCCTGATAAATGCTTCAATAATATTGAAAAAGGAAGA
GTATGAGTATTCAACATTTCCGTGTCGCCCTTATTCCCTTTTTTGCGGCATTTTGCCTTCCTGTTTTTGC
TCACCCAGAAACGCTGGTGAAAGTAAAAGATGCTGAAGATCAGTTGGGTGCACGAGTGGGTTACATCGAA
CTGGATCTCAACAGCGGTAAGATCCTTGAGAGTTTTCGCCCCGAAGAACGTTTTCCAATGATGAGCACTT
TTAAAGTTCTGCTATGTGGCGCGGTATTATCCCGTATTGACGCCGGGCAAGAGCAACTCGGTCGCCGCAT
ACACTATTCTCAGAATGACTTGGTTGAGTACTCACCAGTCACAGAAAAGCATCTTACGGATGGCATGACA
GTAAGAGAATTATGCAGTGCTGCCATAACCATGAGTGATAACACTGCGGCCAACTTACTTCTGACAACGA
TCGGAGGACCGAAGGAGCTAACCGCTTTTTTGCACAACATGGGGGATCATGTAACTCGCCTTGATCGTTG
GGAACCGGAGCTGAATGAAGCCATACCAAACGACGAGCGTGACACCACGATGCCTGTAGCAATGGCAACA
ACGTTGCGCAAACTATTAACTGGCGAACTACTTACTCTAGCTTCCCGGCAACAATTAATAGACTGGATGG
AGGCGGATAAAGTTGCAGGACCACTTCTGCGCTCGGCCCTTCCGGCTGGCTGGTTTATTGCTGATAAATC
TGGAGCCGGTGAGCGTGGGTCTCGCGGTATCATTGCAGCACTGGGGCCAGATGGTAAGCCCTCCCGTATC
GTAGTTATCTACACGACGGGGAGTCAGGCAACTATGGATGAACGAAATAGACAGATCGCTGAGATAGGTG
CCTCACTGATTAAGCATTGGTAACTGTCAGACCAAGTTTACTCATATATACTTTAGATTGATTTAAAACT
TCATTTTTAATTTAAAAGGATCTAGGTGAAGATCCTTTTTGATAATCTCATGACCAAAATCCCTTAACGT
GAGTTTTCGTTCCACTGAGCGTCAGACCCCGTAGAAAAGATCAAAGGATCTTCTTGAGATCCTTTTTTTC
TGCGCGTAATCTGCTGCTTGCAAACAAAAAAACCACCGCTACCAGCGGTGGTTTGTTTGCCGGATCAAGA
GCTACCAACTCTTTTTCCGAAGGTAACTGGCTTCAGCAGAGCGCAGATACCAAATACTGTCCTTCTAGTG
TAGCCGTAGTTAGGCCACCACTTCAAGAACTCTGTAGCACCGCCTACATACCTCGCTCTGCTAATCCTGT
TACCAGTGGCTGCTGCCAGTGGCGATAAGTCGTGTCTTACCGGGTTGGACTCAAGACGATAGTTACCGGA
TAAGGCGCAGCGGTCGGGCTGAACGGGGGGTTCGTGCACACAGCCCAGCTTGGAGCGAACGACCTACACC
GAACTGAGATACCTACAGCGTGAGCTATGAGAAAGCGCCACGCTTCCCGAAGGGAGAAAGGCGGACAGGT
ATCCGGTAAGCGGCAGGGTCGGAACAGGAGAGCGCACGAGGGAGCTTCCAGGGGGAAACGCCTGGTATCT
TTATAGTCCTGTCGGGTTTCGCCACCTCTGACTTGAGCGTCGATTTTTGTGATGCTCGTCAGGGGGGCGG
AGCCTATGGAAAAACGCCAGCAACGCGGCCTTTTTACGGTTCCTGGCCTTTTGCTGGCCTTTTGCTCACA
TGTTCTTTCCTGCGTTATCCCCTGATTCTGTGGATAACCGTATTACCGCCTTTGAGTGAGCTGATACCGC
TCGCCGCAGCCGAACGACCGAGCGCAGCGAGTCAGTGAGCGAGGAAGCGGAAGAGCGCCCAATACGCAAA
CCGCCTCTCCCCGCGCGTTGGCCGATTCATTAATGCAGCTGGCACGACAGGTTTCCCGACTGGAAAGCGG
GCAGTGAGCGCAACGCAATTAATGTGAGTTACCTCACTCATTAGGCACCCCAGGCTTTACACTTTATGCT
TCCGGCTCCTATGTTGTGTGGAATTGTGAGCGGATAACAATTTCACACAGGAAACAGCTATGACCATGAT
TACGCCAAGCGCGCAATTAACCCTCACTAAAGGGAACAAAAGCTGGAGCTCTTCGAGTTTATCATTATCA
ATACTCGCCATTTCAAAGAATACGTAAATAATTAATAGTAGTGATTTTCCTAACTTTATTTAGTCAAAAA
ATTAGCCTTTTAATTCTGCTGTAACCCGTACATGCCCAAAATAGGGGGCGGGTTACACAGAATATATAAC
ACCGAAGGTGCCTGGGTGAACAGGTTTATTCCTGGCATCCACTAAATATAATGGAGCCCGCTTTTTAAGC
TGGCATCCAGAAAAAAAAAGAATCCCAGCACCAAAATATTGTTTTCTTCACCAACCATCAGTTCATAGGT
CCATTCTCTTAGCGCAACTACAGAGAACAGGGGCACAAACAGGCAAAAAACGGGCACAACCTCAATGGAG
TGATGCAACCTGCCTGGAGTAAATGATGACACAAGGCAATTGACCCACGCATGTATCTATCTCATTTTCT
TACACCTTCTATTACCTTCTGCTCTCTCTGATTTGGAAAAAGCTGAAAAAAAAGGTTGAAACCAGTTCCC
TGAAATTATTCCCCTACTTGACTAATAAGTATATAAAGACGGTAGGTATTGATTGTAATTCTGTAAATCT
ATTTCTTAAACTTCTTAAATTCTACTTTTATAGTTAGTCTTTTTTTTAGTTTTAAAACACCAGAACTTAG
TTTCGACGGATTCTAGAACTAGTGGATCCCCCATCACAAGTTTGTACAAAAAAGCTGAACGAGAAACGTA
AAATGATATAAATATCAATATATTAAATTAGATTTTGCATAAAAAACAGACTACATAATACTGTAAAACA
CAACATATCCAGTCACTATGGCGGCCGCATTAGGCACCCCAGGCTTTACACTTTATGCTTCCGGCTCGTA
TAATGTGTGGATTTTGAGTTAGGATCCGTCGAGATTTTCAGGAGCTAAGGAAGCTAAAATGGAGAAAAAA
ATCACTGGATATACCACCGTTGATATATCCCAATGGCATCGTAAAGAACATTTTGAGGCATTTCAGTCAG
TTGCTCAATGTACCTATAACCAGACCGTTCAGCTGGATATTACGGCCTTTTTAAAGACCGTAAAGAAAAA
TAAGCACAAGTTTTATCCGGCCTTTATTCACATTCTTGCCCGCCTGATGAATGCTCATCCGGAATTCCGT
ATGGCAATGAAAGACGGTGAGCTGGTGATATGGGATAGTGTTCACCCTTGTTACACCGTTTTCCATGAGC
AAACTGAAACGTTTTCATCGCTCTGGAGTGAATACCACGACGATTTCCGGCAGTTTCTACACATATATTC
GCAAGATGTGGCGTGTTACGGTGAAAACCTGGCCTATTTCCCTAAAGGGTTTATTGAGAATATGTTTTTC
GTCTCAGCCAATCCCTGGGTGAGTTTCACCAGTTTTGATTTAAACGTGGCCAATATGGACAACTTCTTCG
CCCCCGTTTTCACCATGGGCAAATATTATACGCAAGGCGACAAGGTGCTGATGCCGCTGGCGATTCAGGT
TCATCATGCCGTCTGTGATGGCTTCCATGTCGGCAGAATGCTTAATGAATTACAACAGTACTGCGATGAG
TGGCAGGGCGGGGCGTAAACGCCGCGTGGATCCGGCTTACTAAAAGCCAGATAACAGTATGCGTATTTGC
GCGCTGATTTTTGCGGTATAAGAATATATACTGATATGTATACCCGAAGTATGTCAAAAAGAGGTATGCT
ATGAAGCAGCGTATTACAGTGACAGTTGACAGCGACAGCTATCAGTTGCTCAAGGCATATATGATGTCAA
TATCTCCGGTCTGGTAAGCACAACCATGCAGAATGAAGCCCGTCGTCTGCGTGCCGAACGCTGGAAAGCG
GAAAATCAGGAAGGGATGGCTGAGGTCGCCCGGTTTATTGAAATGAACGGCTCTTTTGCTGACGAGAACA
GGGGCTGGTGAAATGCAGTTTAAGGTTTACACCTATAAAAGAGAGAGCCGTTATCGTCTGTTTGTGGATG
TACAGAGTGATATTATTGACACGCCCGGGCGACGGATGGTGATCCCCCTGGCCAGTGCACGTCTGCTGTC
AGATAAAGTCTCCCGTGAACTTTACCCGGTGGTGCATATCGGGGATGAAAGCTGGCGCATGATGACCACC
GATATGGCCAGTGTGCCGGTCTCCGTTATCGGGGAAGAAGTGGCTGATCTCAGCCACCGCGAAAATGACA
TCAAAAACGCCATTAACCTGATGTTCTGGGGAATATAAATGTCAGGCTCCCTTATACACAGCCAGTCTGC
AGGTCGACCATAGTGACTGGATATGTTGTGTTTTACAGTATTATGTAGTCTGTTTTTTATGCAAAATCTA
ATTTAATATATTGATATTTATATCATTTTACGTTTCTCGTTCAGCTTTCTTGTACAAAGTGGTGATGGGC
TGCAGGAATTCGATATCAAGCTTAATGGTGAGCAAGGGCGAGGAGCTGTTCACCGGGGTGGTGCCCATCC
TGGTCGAGCTGGACGGCGACGTAAACGGCCACAAGTTCAGCGTGTCCGGCGAGGGCGAGGGCGATGCCAC
CTACGGCAAGCTGACCCTGAAGTTCATCTGCACCACCGGCAAGCTGCCCGTGCCCTGGCCCACCCTCGTG
ACCACCCTGACCTGGGGCGTGCAGTGCTTCGCCCGCTACCCCGACCACATGAAGCAGCACGACTTCTTCA
AGTCCGCCATGCCCGAAGGCTACGTCCAGGAGCGCACCATCTTCTTCAAGGACGACGGCAACTACAAGAC
CCGCGCCGAGGTGAAGTTCGAGGGCGACACCCTGGTGAACCGCATCGAGCTGAAGGGCATCGACTTCAAG
GAGGACGGCAACATCCTGGGGCACAAGCTGGAGTACAACTACATCAGCGACAACGTCTATATCACCGCCG
ACAAGCAGAAGAACGGCATCAAGGCCAACTTCAAGATCCGCCACAACATCGAGGACGGCAGCGTGCAGCT
CGCCGACCACTACCAGCAGAACACCCCCATCGGCGACGGCCCCGTGCTGCTGCCCGACAACCACTACCTG
AGCACCCAGTCCAAGCTGAGCAAAGACCCCAACGAGAAGCGCGATCACATGGTCCTGCTGGAGTTCGTGA
CCGCCGCCGGGATCACTCTCGGCATGGACGAGCTGTACAAGTAACTCGAGTCATGTAATTAGTTATGTCA
CGCTTACATTCACGCCCTCCCCCCACATCCGCTCTAACCGAAAAGGAAGGAGTTAGACAACCTGAAGTCT
AGGTCCCTATTTATTTTTTTATAGTTATGTTAGTATTAAGAACGTTATTTATATTTCAAATTTTTCTTTT
TTTTCTGTACAGACGCGTGTACGCATGTAACATTATACTGAAAACCTTGCTTGAGAAGGTTTTGGGACGC
TCGAAGGCTTTAATTTGCGGCCGGTACCCAATTCGCCCTATAGTGAGTCGTATTACGCGCGCTCACTGGC
CGTCGTTTTACAACGTCGTGACTGGGAAAACCCTGGCGTTACCCAACTTAATCGCCTTGCAGCACATCCC
CCTTTCGCCAGCTGGCGTAATAGCGAAGAGGCCCGCACCGATCGCCCTTCCCAACAGTTGCGCAGCCTGA
ATGGCGAATGGCGCG
[124 nt withheld, positions 7226-7349]
C
[91 nt withheld, positions 7351-7441]
A
[49 nt withheld, positions 7443-7491]
CCTTTGACGTTGGAGTCCACGTTCTTT
[37 nt withheld, positions 7519-7555]
ACCCTATCTCGGTCTATTCTTTTGATTTATAAGGGATTTTGCCGATTTCGGCCTATTGGTTAAAAAATGA
GCTGATTTAACAAAAATTTAACGCGAATTTTAACAAAATATTAACGTTTACAATTTCCTGATGCGGTATT
TTCTCCTTACGCATCTGTGCGGTATTTCACACCGCATATCGACGGTCGAGGAGAACTTCTAGTATATCCA
CATACCTAATATTATTGCCTTATTAAAAATGGAATCCCAACAATTACATCAAAATCCACATTCTCTTCAA
AATCAATTGTCCTGTACTTCCTTGTTCATGTGTGTTCAAAAACGTTATATTTATAGGATAATTATACTCT
ATTTCTCAACAAGTAATTGGTTGTTTGGCCGAGCGGTCTAAGGCGCCTGATTCAAGAAATATCTTGACCG
CAGTTAACTGTGGGAATACTCAGGTATCGTAAGATGCAAGAGTTCGAATCTCTTAGCAACCATTATTTTT
TTCCTCAACATAACGAGAACACACAGGGGCGCTATCGCACAGAATCAAATTCGATGACTGGAAATTTTTT
GTTAATTTCAGAGGTCGCCTGACGCATATACCTTTTTCAACTGAAAAATTGGGAGAAAAAGGAAAGGTGA
GAGGCCGGAACCGGCTTTTCATATAGAATAGAGAAGCGTTCATGACTAAATGCTTGCATCACAATACTTG
AAGTTGACAATATTATTTAAGGACCTATTGTTTTTTCCAATAGGTGGTTAGCAATCGTCTTACTTTCTAA
CTTTTCTTACCTTTTACATTTCAGCAATATATATATATATTTCAAGGATATACCATTCTAATGTCTGCCC
CTATGTCTGCCCCTAAGAAGATCGTCGTTTTGCCAGGTGACCACGTTGGTCAAGAAATCACAGCCGAAGC
CATTAAGGTTCTTAAAGCTATTTCTGATGTTCGTTCCAATGTCAAGTTCGATTTCGAAAATCATTTAATT
GGTGGTGCTGCTATCGATGCTACAGGTGTCCCACTTCCAGATGAGGCGCTGGAAGCCTCCAAGAAGGTTG
ATGCCGTTTTGTTAGGTGCTGTGGCTGGTCCTAAATGGGGTACCGGTAGTGTTAGACCTGAACAAGGTTT
ACTAAAAATCCGTAAAGAACTTCAATTGTACGCCAACTTAAGACCATGTAACTTTGCATCCGACTCTCTT
TTAGACTTATCTCCAATCAAGCCACAATTTGCTAAAGGTACTGACTTCGTTGTTGTCAGAGAATTAGTGG
GAGGTATTTACTTTGGTAAGAGAAAGGAAGACGATGGTGATGGTGTCGCTTGGGATAGTGAACAATACAC
CGTTCCAGAAGTGCAAAGAATCACAAGAATGGCCGCTTTCATGGCCCTACAACATGAGCCACCATTGCCT
ATTTGGTCCTTGGATAAAGCTAATCTTTTGGCCTCTTCAAGATTATGGAGAAAAACTGTGGAGGAAACCA
TCAAGAACGAATTCCCTACATTGAAGGTTCAACATCAATTGATTGATTCTGCCGCCATGATCCTAGTTAA
GAACCCAACCCACCTAAATGGTATTATAATCACCAGCAACATGTTTGGTGATATCATCTCCGATGAAGCC
TCCGTTATCCCAGGTTCCTTGGGTTTGTTGCCATCTGCGTCCTTGGCCTCTTTGCCAGACAAGAACACCG
CATTTGGTTTGTACGAACCATGCCACGGTTCTGCTCCAGATTTGCCAAAGAATAAGGTTGACCCTATCGC
CACTATCTTGTCTGCTGCAATGATGTTGAAATTGTCATTGAACTTGCCTGAAGAAGGTAAGGCCATTGAA
GATGCAGTTAAAAAGGTTTTGGATGCAGGTATCAGAACTGGTGATTTAGGTGGTTCCAACAGTACCACCG
AAGTCGGTGATGCTGTCGCCGAAGAAGTTAAGAAAATCCTTGCTTAAAAAGATTCTCTTTTTTTATGATA
TTTGTACATAAACTTTATAAATGAAATTCATAATAGAAACGACACGAAATTACAAAATGGAATATGTTCA
TAGGGTAGACGAAACTATATACGCAATCTACATACATTTATCAAGAAGGAGAAAAAGGAGGATAGTAAAG
GAATACAGGTAAGCAAATTGATACTAATGGCTCAACGTGATAAGGAAAAAGAATTGCACTTTAACATTAA
TATTGACAAGGAGGAGGGCACCACACAAAAAGTTAGGTGTAACAGAAAATCATGAAACTACGATTCCTAA
TTTGATATTGGAGGATTTTCTCTAAAAAAAAAAAAATACAACAAATAAAAAACACTCAATGACCTGACCA
TTTGATGGAGTTTAAGTCAATACCTTCTTGAAGCATTTCCCATAATGGTGAAAGTTCCCTCAAGAATTTT
ACTCTGTCAGAAACGGCCTTACGACGTAGTCGATATGGTGCACTCTCAGTACAATCTGCTCTGATGCCGC
ATAGTTAAGCCAGCCCCGACACCCGCCAACACCCGCTGACGCGCCCTGACGGGCTTGTCTGCTCCCGGCA
TCCGCTTACAGACAAGCTGTGACCGTCTCCGGGAGCTGCATGTGTCAGAGGTTTTCACCGTCATCACCGA
AACGCGCGA
Features (pLannotate 1.2.2; 31 found; start..end, strand, type, name):
     69..1411    +  rep_origin     2μ ori: yeast 2μ plasmid origin of replication
   1438..1542    +  promoter       AmpR promoter: bla
   1543..2403    +  CDS            AmpR: β-lactamase; bla; confers resistance to ampicillin, carbenicillin, and related antibiotics
   2574..3162    +  rep_origin     ori: high-copy-number ColE1/pMB1/pBR322/pUC origin of replication
   3345..3437    +  CDS            lacI (fragment): lac repressor; lacI; The lac repressor binds to the lac operator to inhibit transcription in E. coli. This inhibition can be relieved by adding lactose or isopropyl-β-D-thiogalactopyranoside (IPTG).
   3450..3471    +  protein_bind   CAP binding site: CAP binding activates transcription in the presence of cAMP. E. coli catabolite activator protein
   3486..3516    +  promoter       lac promoter: promoter for the E. coli lac operon
   3524..3540    +  protein_bind   lac operator: The lac repressor binds to the lac operator to inhibit transcription in E. coli. This inhibition can be relieved by adding lactose or isopropyl-β-D-thiogalactopyranoside (IPTG). lac repressor encoded by lacI
   3585..3603    +  promoter       T3 promoter: promoter for bacteriophage T3 RNA polymerase
   3632..4276    +  promoter       GAP promoter: S. cerevisiae TDH3; promoter for glyceraldehyde-3-phosphate dehydrogenase
   4282..4302    +  misc_feature   MCS (fragment): pBluescript multiple cloning site
   4306..4430    +  protein_bind   attR1: mutant version of attR; recombination site for the Gateway® LR reaction LR Clonase™
   4455..4485    +  promoter       lac UV5 promoter: E. coli lac promoter with an "up" mutation
   4509..4538    +  promoter       cat promoter (fragment): promoter of the E. coli cat gene encoding chloramphenicol acetyltransferase
   4539..5198    +  CDS            CmR: chloramphenicol acetyltransferase; cat; confers resistance to chloramphenicol
   5380..5538    +  CDS            ccdA (fragment): CCDA_ECO57 - Also known as H, letA. Experimental evidence at protein level: Swiss-Prot protein existence level 1. Antitoxin component of a type II toxin-antitoxin (TA) system which inhibits the post-segregational killing (PSK) of plasmid-free cells, also referred to as a plasmid addiction system. Binds to and blocks the activity of CcdB; will also remove bound CcdB protein from the CcdB-GyrA complex by forming a CcdA-CcdB complex, a process termed rejuvenation. Functions as a transcriptional corepressor for the ccdAB operon, repression also requires CcdB (By similarity). From Escherichia coli
   5543..5845    +  CDS            ccdB: CCDB_ECOLI - Also known as G, letB, letD. Experimental evidence at protein level: Swiss-Prot protein existence level 1. Toxic component of a type II toxin-antitoxin (TA) system, functioning in plasmid maintainence. Responsible for the post- segregational killing (PSK) of plasmid-free cells, also referred to as a plasmid addiction system. Half-life of over 2 hours. Cell killing by CcdB is accompanied by filamentation, defects in chromosome and plasmid segregation, defects in cell division, formation of anucleate cells, decreased DNA synthesis and plasmid loss. Interferes with the activity of DN
   5889..6013    -  protein_bind   attR2: mutant version of attR; recombination site for the Gateway® LR reaction LR Clonase™
   6017..6044    +  misc_feature   MCS (fragment): pBluescript multiple cloning site
   6045..6764    +  CDS            mCerulean: enhanced monomeric variant of CFP (Rizzo et al., 2004) mammalian codon-optimized
   6771..7018    +  terminator     CYC1 terminator: S. cerevisiae CYC1; transcription terminator for CYC1
   7037..7055    -  promoter       T7 promoter: promoter for bacteriophage T7 RNA polymerase
   7063..7218    +  CDS            lacZα (fragment): LacZα fragment of β-galactosidase; lacZ fragment
   7226..7681    +  rep_origin     f1 ori (sequence partly withheld): f1 bacteriophage origin of replication; arrow indicates direction of (+) strand synthesis
   7682..7734    -  misc_feature   bom (fragment): basis of mobility region from pBR322
   7764..7841    +  CDS            YO192_YEAST (fragment): Experimental evidence at protein level: Swiss-Prot protein existence level 1. From Saccharomyces cerevisiae (strain ATCC 204508 / S288c) (Baker's yeast).
   7981..8385    +  promoter       LEU2 promoter: S. cerevisiae LEU2
   8398..9492    +  CDS            LEU2: 3-isopropylmalate dehydrogenase, required for leucine biosynthesis; S. cerevisiae LEU2; yeast auxotrophic marker
   9854..9955    -  CDS            NFS1 (fragment): NFS1_YEAST - Also known as SPL1 From Saccharomyces cerevisiae (strain ATCC 204508 / S288c) (Baker's yeast).
   9968..10018   -  misc_feature   bom (fragment): basis of mobility region from pBR322
  10120..1       -  CDS            rop (fragment) (across the origin): Rop protein, which maintains plasmids at low copy number; rop
