[The description below was written by a language model from this plasmid's Addgene catalogue record and pLannotate feature annotations shown in this document.]
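Description:
pAG425GPD-ccdB-Cerulean is an empty Gateway destination vector for protein expression in Saccharomyces cerevisiae, built on the pRS425 yeast–E. coli shuttle backbone. In yeast it replicates episomally from the 2μ origin, giving a multicopy plasmid, and is selected through the LEU2 auxotrophic marker under its own promoter. In E. coli it is maintained by a high-copy ColE1/pUC-type origin with ampicillin resistance. An f1 origin and flanking T3 and T7 promoters are carried over from the pBluescript-derived backbone, along with lac regulatory and lacZα remnants.

The expression unit is driven by the strong constitutive GPD (TDH3/GAP) promoter and closed by the CYC1 terminator. Between them lies the Gateway cassette: attR1 and attR2 sites flanking a chloramphenicol resistance gene and the ccdB toxin gene. Because CcdB poisons DNA gyrase, the unrecombined vector must be propagated in a ccdB-tolerant strain, with chloramphenicol plus ampicillin maintaining the cassette. In an LR reaction with an entry clone, the gene of interest replaces the CmR–ccdB segment, and ccdB then counterselects against non-recombined plasmid when the products are transformed into ordinary E. coli. Immediately downstream of attR2 is the coding sequence for monomeric Cerulean, a cyan fluorescent protein, so an insert placed in frame and lacking a stop codon is expressed as a C-terminal Cerulean fusion.

The vector belongs to a suite of Gateway plasmids designed for high-throughput genetic analysis in budding yeast, and suits high-level constitutive expression of fluorescently tagged proteins, for example to follow their localisation. The depositor notes that the full sequence is a reference only and may not exactly match the physical plasmid.
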