Addgene plasmid #14394: pAG425GPD-ccdB-Cerulean
Purpose: (Empty Backbone)
Depositing lab: Susan Lindquist. Depositing organization: Whitehead Institute for Biomedical Research. Publication: A suite of Gateway cloning vectors for high-throughput genetic analysis in Saccharomyces cerevisiae. Alberti S, Gitler AD, Lindquist S. Yeast. 2007 Oct . 24(10):913-9. 10.1002/yea.1502 PubMed 17583893.
Backbone
  Vector backbone: pRS425
  Vector type: Yeast Expression ; Gateway Destination
  Selectable markers: LEU2
Growth in bacteria
  Bacterial resistance: Chloramphenicol and Ampicillin, 25 & 100 μg/mL
  Growth temperature: 37°C
  Growth strain: ccdB Survival
  Growth instructions: DB3.1, ccdB Survival
  Copy number: Unknown
Gene/Insert
  Gene/Insert name: None
  Tag / fusion protein: Cerulean (C terminal on backbone)
  Cloning method: Gateway Cloning
  Sequencing primers: 5′ GPDPro_F
Terms and licenses: Academic/Nonprofit Terms; Industry Terms: Not Available to Industry
Depositor comments: Type of plasmid: 2-micron. This plasmid contains the Gateway technology from Invitrogen; Invitrogen requires purchasing of Gateway Clonase for carrying out the Gateway recombinational cloning reaction http://www.invitrogen.com Please note that the full plasmid sequence is provided as a reference only, and may not match the exact sequence of the plasmid.
How to cite: pAG425GPD-ccdB-Cerulean was a gift from Susan Lindquist (Addgene plasmid # 14394 ; http://n2t.net/addgene:14394 ; RRID:Addgene_14394)
