>Addgene plasmid #14394 | pAG425GPD-ccdB-Cerulean | addgene partial sequence | sequence record 21064 | 14394 with pRS_marker
AGAGTAAAATTTCTTGAGGGAACTTTCACCATTATGGGAAATGGTTCAAGAAGGTATTGACTTAAACTCC
ATCAAATGGTCAGGTCATTGAGTGTTTTTTATTTGTTGTATTTTTTTTTTTTTAGAGAAAATCCTCCAAT
ATATAAATTAGGAATCATAGTTTCATGATTTTCTGTTACACCTAACTTTTTGTGTGGTGCCCTCCTCCTT
GTCAATATTAATGTTAAAGTGCAATTCTTTTTCCTTATCACGTTGAGCCATTAGTATCAATTTGCTTACC
TGTATTCCTTTACATCCTCCTTTTTCTCCTTCTTGATAAATGTATGTAGATTGCGTATATAGTTTCGTCT
ACCCTATGAACATATTCCATTTTGTAATTTCGTGTCGTTTCTATTATGAATTTCATTTATAAAGTTTATG
TACAAATATCATAAAAAAAGAAAATCTTTTTAAGCAAGGATTTTCTTAACTTCTTCGGCGACAGCATCAC
CGACTTCGGTGGTACTGTTGGAACCACCTAAATCACCAGTTCTGATACCTGCATCCAAAACCTTTTTAAC
TGCATCTTCAATGGCCTTACCTTCTTCAGGCCAGTTCAATGACAATTTCTACATCATTGC
