>Addgene plasmid #14394 | pAG425GPD-ccdB-Cerulean | addgene partial sequence | sequence record 21065 | 14394 with GW5
AAAGTGTAAAGCCTGGGGGTGCCTAATGCGGCCGCCATAGTGACTGGATATGTTGTGTTTTACAGTATTA
TGTAGTCTGTTTTTTATGCAAAATCTAATTTAATATATTGATATTTATATCATTTTACGTTTCTCGTTCA
GCTTTTTTGTACAAACTTGTGATGGGGGATCCACTAGTTCTAGAATCCGTCGAAACTAAGTTCTGGTGTT
TTAAAACTAAAAAAAAGACTAACTATAAAAGTAGAATTTAAGAAGTTTAAGAAATAGATTTACAGAATTA
CAATCAATACCTACCGTCTTTATATACTTATTAGTCAAGTAGGGGAATAATTTCAGGGAACTGGTTTCAA
CCTTTTTTTTCAGCTTTTTCCAAATCAGAGAGAGCAGAAGGTAATAGAAGGTGTAAGAAAATGAGATAGA
TACATGCGTGGGTCAATTGCCTTGTGTCATCATTTACTCCAGGCAGGTTGCATCACTCCATTGAGGTTGT
GCCCGTTTTTTGCCTGTTTGTGCCCCTGTTCTCTGTAGTTGCGCTAAGAGAATGGACCTATGAACTGATG
GTTGGTGAAGAAAACAATATTTTGGTGCTGGGATTCTTTTTTTTTCTGGATGCCAGCTTAAAAAGCGGGC
TCCATTATATTTAGTGGATGCCAGGAATAAACTGTTCACCCAGACACCTACGATGTTATATATTCTGT
