>Addgene plasmid #14394 | pAG425GPD-ccdB-Cerulean | addgene partial sequence | sequence record 21066 | 14394 with GW3
CGGGGAAGAGTGGCTGATCTCAGCCACCGCGAAAATGACATCAAAAACGCCATTAACCTGATGTTCTGGG
GAATATAAATGTCAGGCTCCCTTATACACAGCCAGTCTGCAGGTCGACCATAGTGACTGGATATGTTGTG
TTTTACAGTATTATGTAGTCTGTTTTTTATGCAAAATCTAATTTAATATATTGATATTTATATCATTTTA
CGTTTCTCGTTCAGCTTTCTTGTACAAAGTGGTGATGGGCTGCAGGAATTCGATATCAAGCTTAATGGTG
AGCAAGGGCGAGGAGCTGTTCACCGGGGTGGTGCCCATCCTGGTCGAGCTGGACGGCGACGTAAACGGCC
ACAAGTTCAGCGTGTCCGGCGAGGGCGAGGGCGATGCCACCTACGGCAAGCTGACCCTGAAGTTCATCTG
CACCACCGGCAAGCTGCCCGTGCCCTGGCCCACCCTCGTGACCACCCTGACCTGGGGCGTGCAGTGCTTC
GCCCGCTACCCCGACCACATGAAGCAGCACGACTTCTTCAAGTCCGCCATGCCCGAAGGCTACGTCCAGG
AGCGCACCATCTTCTTCAAGGACGACGGCAACTACAAGACCCGCGCCGAGGTGAAGTTCGAGGGCGACAC
CCTGGTGAACCGCATCGAGCTGAAGGGCATCGACTT
